>Addgene plasmid #29381 | pTH401-SUP45-R65C | addgene partial sequence | sequence record 34714 | 29381 with ySUP45-R (aaaacgaagcgcagattgac)
CGTAAATTTATGTAAAACAGTTCTCGTATTACCGGACACAGAACCAAACAAAGTACCTTGACCGTCCATG
ACTATAAAACCGAACTTGTCGTCAGCTTGAAGCAATTCCGAAAGAACTTCTGTATGAAATTTGTTATCAC
ACAAATATAAGGATGTGTTGATAGGTTTGTAAGGTTCGATGTCAAAAGTGACCTTTTTTTCTTTACCATC
TTCAGTGATGATATCACCACAATATAAAACTAAACCGTTCTTGGGCAAAGTATTATATAGCTTCAACTTT
TGTTGGGTGGAAGTGATAGCAGATAAAACGGAAAGACAATTAACCCTAGATTTAATATTCGAGGCAGTAC
CATATTCATCTGTTAACATTTTTTGGTACAGTGGAATTTGACCCTTAGGAGGAATAACTAAGGAAATCAT
AGAAGTACCATTACCTCTAGCTTTTTCTAAAGATTGGACCAACTTCTTGACCTTCCAGATCTCAATATTT
TTTTCAACCTCGTTATCCATTATTGAAGTATTTCCTTTGTCTATTTCTGTAGTCTTAATAAGGAGACAAG
CCGAAATGAATTAAGAAATAAAGGTGTCGTTAAGGCCACACCAACAGTATATCAGTTAAAAATACAGTGA
TGTATTTCATTGATTTGACGCTTAGCACTGGATTTCTGAAAAAATTTTTCATTCAGGGTCAACGGAATAA
TCCGGGTAATAAAGACGGCGCTATCAAACGGTATTACTGAAAAATGTACAAATGATGAGAGAGCAAGTGA
CTTAAGTATTCTTCGTACATGCGGTAGCGACAGATTGTAGTTTATGATCTGGTTATAACTACCATGTATA
AATTGGAAGGATCTAAGCTAAAGTAAATTATGAATTGAATACTGCCCNTCAAAAATTAGATTTTGGA
