>Addgene plasmid #29381 | pTH401-SUP45-R65C | addgene partial sequence | sequence record 34715 | 29381 with M13R
ACCCTCACTAAAGGGAACAAAAGCTGGTACCGGGCCCCCCCTCGAGGTCGACGGTATCGATAAGCTTATC
GATACCGTCGAGGCTTTTGAAGAGAAACTCTCCTTTCACTGTATTTTCTACGTAATATACACGGTCCTCT
AAACCCACTATGTACTTTCAACAAAGGAATTAGCTCAATATAGAGCAAAAGGTTTACCAAGTATATATTA
TATTGTACAAAAAATTAAAAGCGAATTTAATTTAAATCTGGCATCTAGTGATTAAATTCTTTTTGATTCG
ATTTTTTTCTCCCCCTTTTATTTATTTAAATGAAATCATAGTCGGATCCTTCATCTTCGTCATAATATTC
ATCCTCAGATTCATCAACTAGTTGTTCAAAATTAACTTTGTAACGCAGCATGGCACCAATACCACCAAAA
CCTGTGACAAATTGGGCACCTTCTGAAGATTTGTCTGTGATGAATTCCAAGGTAGCACCGAAGTTTTTGT
AGTTAGCTGCTAGCCATTCAATTAAAGGTTCTTCGGAGACAACGTCCATTTCTTGGCCGGTAGCTTTGTC
AATAGCAAACGACTTGTCCTTGGCTTCTGGTTCAGCGAATTTTATAACCTCATTATCCTCGGCATCTTTA
AATGTATATCTGATAGTTTCCAAATTTTCGAAAACAATTAATTTTTCGACTGCACCTAAATCCAATGCCT
TTAAAGTATCATCTATACCATAACAGAATTTACCAGTGTCCTGGGAA
