[The description below was written by a language model from this plasmid's Addgene catalogue record.]
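Description:
pTH401-SUP45-R65C is a yeast expression plasmid built on pRS315, a yeast–E. coli shuttle backbone of about 6 kb. It carries the LEU2 auxotrophic marker, which allows selection in leucine-auxotrophic Saccharomyces cerevisiae strains. In bacteria it is selected with ampicillin, and the record lists it as low copy. pRS315 is generally known as a centromeric (CEN/ARS) vector that is kept at roughly one to a few copies per yeast cell. No feature table is provided here, so the individual backbone elements are not itemised in the record.

The insert is a genomic fragment of about 3 kb from S. cerevisiae containing SUP45 (YBR143C), which encodes eukaryotic translation release factor 1 (eRF1). This protein recognises stop codons and triggers release of the finished polypeptide. The fragment was cloned between XbaI and HindIII sites, both of which are retained. It includes 1432 bp of sequence upstream of the start codon and 241 bp downstream of the stop codon. Expression is therefore presumably driven and terminated by the gene's own flanking regulatory regions rather than by a heterologous promoter, and no tags or reporters are recorded. The coding sequence carries the R65C substitution, which corresponds to the classical sup45-3 allele.

The native regulatory context and low-copy backbone suit expression of the mutant release factor at near-physiological levels. Consistent with the associated publication, the plasmid is meant for studying how eRF1 mutations affect decoding accuracy at stop codons and how those effects correlate with pleiotropic quantitative traits in yeast.
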