Addgene plasmid #29381: pTH401-SUP45-R65C
Depositing lab: Tobias von der Haar. Depositing organization: London and South East University Group (LASE). Publication: Decoding accuracy in eRF1 mutants and its correlation with pleiotropic quantitative traits in yeast. Merritt GH, Naemi WR, Mugnier P, Webb HM, Tuite MF, von der Haar T. Nucleic Acids Res. 2010 Sep . 38(16):5479-92. 10.1093/nar/gkq338 PubMed 20444877.
Backbone
  Vector backbone: pRS315
  Backbone size w/o insert (bp): 5976
  Vector type: Yeast Expression
  Selectable markers: LEU2
Growth in bacteria
  Bacterial resistance: Ampicillin, 100 μg/mL
  Growth temperature: 37°C
  Growth strain: DH5alpha
  Copy number: Low Copy
Gene/Insert
  Gene/Insert name: SUP45 gene encoding translation release factor 1 from S. cerevisiae (alt name: eRF1)
  Species: S. cerevisiae (budding yeast)
  Insert size (bp): 2984
  Mutation: R65C mutant gene (corresponding to the sup45-3 allele) including genomic sequence 1432 bp upstream of AUG and 241 bp downstream of stop codon.
  GenBank ID: NM_001178491
  Entrez Gene: SUP45 (a.k.a. YBR143C, SAL4, SUP1, SUP47)
  Cloning method: Restriction Enzyme; 5′ cloning site XbaI (not destroyed); 3′ cloning site HindIII (not destroyed)
  Sequencing primers: 5′ n/a
Terms and licenses: Academic/Nonprofit Terms; Industry Terms: Not Available to Industry
How to cite: pTH401-SUP45-R65C was a gift from Tobias von der Haar (Addgene plasmid # 29381 ; http://n2t.net/addgene:29381 ; RRID:Addgene_29381)
